>Addgene plasmid #142250 | TFORF0999 | addgene full sequence | sequence record 395745 | Addgene NGS Result
TTAATGTAGTCTTATGCAATACTCTTGTAGTCTTGCAACATGGTAACGATGAGTTAGCAACATGCCTTAC
AAGGAGAGAAAAAGCACCGTGCATGCCGATTGGTGGAAGTAAGGTGGTACGATCGTGCCTTATTAGGAAG
GCAACAGACGGGTCTGACATGGATTGGACGAACCACTGAATTGCCGCATTGCAGAGATATTGTATTTAAG
TGCCTAGCTCGATACATAAACGGGTCTCTCTGGTTAGACCAGATCTGAGCCTGGGAGCTCTCTGGCTAAC
TAGGGAACCCACTGCTTAAGCCTCAATAAAGCTTGCCTTGAGTGCTTCAAGTAGTGTGTGCCCGTCTGTT
GTGTGACTCTGGTAACTAGAGATCCCTCAGACCCTTTTAGTCAGTGTGGAAAATCTCTAGCAGTGGCGCC
CGAACAGGGACTTGAAAGCGAAAGGGAAACCAGAGGAGCTCTCTCGACGCAGGACTCGGCTTGCTGAAGC
GCGCACGGCAAGAGGCGAGGGGCGGCGACTGGTGAGTACGCCAAAAATTTTGACTAGCGGAGGCTAGAAG
GAGAGAGATGGGTGCGAGAGCGTCAGTATTAAGCGGGGGAGAATTAGATCGCGATGGGAAAAAATTCGGT
TAAGGCCAGGGGGAAAGAAAAAATATAAATTAAAACATATAGTATGGGCAAGCAGGGAGCTAGAACGATT
CGCAGTTAATCCTGGCCTGTTAGAAACATCAGAAGGCTGTAGACAAATACTGGGACAGCTACAACCATCC
CTTCAGACAGGATCAGAAGAACTTAGATCATTATATAATACAGTAGCAACCCTCTATTGTGTGCATCAAA
GGATAGAGATAAAAGACACCAAGGAAGCTTTAGACAAGATAGAGGAAGAGCAAAACAAAAGTAAGACCAC
CGCACAGCAAGCGGCCGCTGATCTTCAGACCTGGAGGAGGAGATATGAGGGACAATTGGAGAAGTGAATT
ATATAAATATAAAGTAGTAAAAATTGAACCATTAGGAGTAGCACCCACCAAGGCAAAGAGAAGAGTGGTG
CAGAGAGAAAAAAGAGCAGTGGGAATAGGAGCTTTGTTCCTTGGGTTCTTGGGAGCAGCAGGAAGCACTA
TGGGCGCAGCGTCAATGACGCTGACGGTACAGGCCAGACAATTATTGTCTGGTATAGTGCAGCAGCAGAA
CAATTTGCTGAGGGCTATTGAGGCGCAACAGCATCTGTTGCAACTCACAGTCTGGGGCATCAAGCAGCTC
CAGGCAAGAATCCTGGCTGTGGAAAGATACCTAAAGGATCAACAGCTCCTGGGGATTTGGGGTTGCTCTG
GAAAACTCATTTGCACCACTGCTGTGCCTTGGAATGCTAGTTGGAGTAATAAATCTCTGGAACAGATTTG
GAATCACACGACCTGGATGGAGTGGGACAGAGAAATTAACAATTACACAAGCTTAATACACTCCTTAATT
GAAGAATCGCAAAACCAGCAAGAAAAGAATGAACAAGAATTATTGGAATTAGATAAATGGGCAAGTTTGT
GGAATTGGTTTAACATAACAAATTGGCTGTGGTATATAAAATTATTCATAATGATAGTAGGAGGCTTGGT
AGGTTTAAGAATAGTTTTTGCTGTACTTTCTATAGTGAATAGAGTTAGGCAGGGATATTCACCATTATCG
TTTCAGACCCACCTCCCAACCCCGAGGGGACCCATGCATTGCATCTCAATTAGTCAGCAACCAGGTGTGG
AAAGTCCCCAGGCTCCCCAGCAGGCAGAAGTATGCAAAGCATGCGTCTCAATTAGTCAGCAACCATAGTC
CCGCCCCTAACTCCGCCCATCCCGCCCCTAACTCCGCCCAGTTCCGCCCATTCTCCGCCCCATGGCTGAC
TAATTTTTTTTATTTATGCAGAGGCCGAGGCCGCCTCGGCCTCTGAGCTATTCCAGAAGTAGTGAGGAGG
CTTTTTTGGAGGCCTAGGCTTTTGCAAAAAGCTTTCTAGAGGTACCACCGGAGCTTACCATGACCGAGTA
CAAGCCCACGGTGCGCCTCGCCACCCGCGACGACGTCCCCAGGGCCGTACGCACCCTCGCCGCCGCGTTC
GCCGACTACCCCGCCACGCGCCACACCGTCGATCCGGACCGCCACATCGAGCGGGTCACCGAGCTGCAAG
AACTCTTCCTCACGCGCGTCGGGCTCGACATCGGCAAGGTGTGGGTCGCGGACGACGGCGCCGCCGTGGC
GGTCTGGACCACGCCGGAGAGCGTCGAAGCGGGGGCGGTGTTCGCCGAGATCGGCCCGCGCATGGCCGAG
TTGAGCGGTTCCCGGCTGGCCGCGCAGCAACAGATGGAAGGCCTCCTGGCGCCGCACCGGCCCAAGGAGC
CCGCGTGGTTCCTGGCCACCGTCGGCGTCTCGCCCGACCACCAGGGCAAGGGTCTGGGCAGCGCCGTCGT
GCTCCCCGGAGTGGAGGCGGCCGAGCGCGCCGGGGTGCCCGCCTTCCTGGAGACCTCCGCGCCCCGCAAC
CTCCCCTTCTACGAGCGGCTCGGCTTCACCGTCACCGCCGACGTCGAGGTGCCCGAAGGACCGCGCACCT
GGTGCATGACCCGCAAGCCCGGTGCCAGTTAACGAATTCTAGATCTTGAGACAAATGGCAGTATTCATCC
ACAATTTTAAAAGAAAAGGGGGGATTGGGGGGTACAGTGCAGGGGAAAGAATAGTAGACATAATAGCAAC
AGACATACAAACTAAAGAATTACAAAAACAAATTACAAAAATTCAAAATTTTCGGGTTTATTACAGGGAC
AGCAGAGATCCACTTTGGCGCCGGCTCGAGGCCTGCAGGTGCAAAGATGGATAAAGTTTTAAACAGAGAG
GAATCTTTGCAGCTAATGGACCTTCTAGGTCTTGAAAGGAGTGGGAATTGGCTCCGGTGCCCGTCAGTGG
GCAGAGCGCACATCGCCCACAGTCCCCGAGAAGTTGGGGGGAGGGGTCGGCAATTGAACCGGTGCCTAGA
GAAGGTGGCGCGGGGTAAACTGGGAAAGTGATGTCGTGTACTGGCTCCGCCTTTTTCCCGAGGGTGGGGG
AGAACCGTATATAAGTGCAGTAGTCGCCGTGAACGTTCTTTTTCGCAACGGGTTTGCCGCCAGAACACAG
GTAAGTGCCGTGTGTGGTTCCCGCGGGCCTGGCCTCTTTACGGGTTATGGCCCTTGCGTGCCTTGAATTA
CTTCCACCTGGCTGCAGTACGTGATTCTTGATCCCGAGCTTCGGGTTGGAAGTGGGTGGGAGAGTTCGAG
GCCTTGCGCTTAAGGAGCCCCTTCGCCTCGTGCTTGAGTTGAGGCCTGGCCTGGGCGCTGGGGCCGCCGC
GTGCGAATCTGGTGGCACCTTCGCGCCTGTCTCGCTGCTTTCGATAAGTCTCTAGCCATTTAAAATTTTT
GATGACCTGCTGCGACGCTTTTTTTCTGGCAAGATAGTCTTGTAAATGCGGGCCAAGATCTGCACACTGG
TATTTCGGTTTTTGGGGCCGCGGGCGGCGACGGGGCCCGTGCGTCCCAGCGCACATGTTCGGCGAGGCGG
GGCCTGCGAGCGCGGCCACCGAGAATCGGACGGGGGTAGTCTCAAGCTGGCCGGCCTGCTCTGGTGCCTG
GCCTCGCGCCGCCGTGTATCGCCCCGCCCTGGGCGGCAAGGCTGGCCCGGTCGGCACCAGTTGCGTGAGC
GGAAAGATGGCCGCTTCCCGGCCCTGCTGCAGGGAGCTCAAAATGGAGGACGCGGCGCTCGGGAGAGCGG
GCGGGTGAGTCACCCACACAAAGGAAAAGGGCCTTTCCGTCCTCAGCCGTCGCTTCATGTGACTCCACGG
AGTACCGGGCGCCGTCCAGGCACCTCGATTAGTTCTCGAGCTTTTGGAGTACGTCGTCTTTAGGTTGGGG
GGAGGGGTTTTATGCGATGGAGTTTCCCCACACTGAGTGGGTGGAGACTGAAGTTAGGCCAGCTTGGCAC
TTGATGTAATTCTCCTTGGAATTTGCCCTTTTTGAGTTTGGATCTTGGTTCATTCTCAAGCCTCAGACAG
TGGTTCAAAGTTTTTTTCTTCCATTTCAGGTGTCGTGAGGCTAGCACCGCCACCATGTCTCAGGTGACAT
TTAGTGATGTGGCTATAGACTTCTCTCATGAAGAGTGGGCATGCCTAGATTCTGCTCAGAGGGACTTATA
CAAGGATGTGATGGTCCAGAATTATGAGAACCTGGTCTCTGTAGCAGGTCTTTCCGTAACTAAGCCATAT
GTGATCATGTTATTGGAGGATGGAAAAGAGCCCTGGATGATGGAGAAAAAACTGTCAAAAGATTGGGAAT
CAAGATGGGAAAACAAGGAATTATCAACAAAGAAGGATATTTATGATGAAGATTCACCCCAACCAGTAAC
AATGGAAAAAGTTGTAAAACAAAGTTATGAATTTTCAAATTCTAATAAGAATTTGGAATATACAGAATGC
GACACATTTAGAAGCACCTTTCATTCAAAGTCTACTCTTTCTGAACCACAAAACAATTCTGCTGAAGGGA
ATTCACACAAATATGATATATTAAAGAAGAATTTATCAAAAAAGTCAGTTATAAAAAGTGAGAGAATAAA
TGGTGGAAAGAAACTTTTAAATTCTAATAAAAGTGGGGCAGCCTTCAACCAGAGCAAATCTCTTACCCTT
CCCCAGACTTGTAATAGAGAGAAAATCTATACATGCAGTGAATGTGGGAAAGCCTTTGGCAAACAGTCAA
TCCTCAGTCGCCACTGGAGAATTCATACAGGAGAGAAGCCCTATGAATGTCGTGAATGTGGGAAGACTTT
TAGCCATGGTTCATCCCTTACACGACATCAGATAAGCCATAGTGGAGAGAAACCTTACAAATGCATTGAA
TGTGGGAAGGCCTTTAGCCATGGCTCATCACTTACTAACCATCAGAGCACTCACACGGGAGAGAAACCGT
ATGAATGTATGAACTGTGGAAAGTCTTTTAGTCGTGTGTCCCTTCTCATTCAGCATCTAAGAATTCATAC
GCAAGAAAAACGCTATGAGTGTCGTATATGTGGAAAGGCCTTCATTCATAGTTCGTCTCTCATTCACCAT
CAGAAAAGCCATACTGGAGAGAAGCCTTATGAATGTAGAGAATGTGGGAAAGCTTTCTGCTGTAGCTCAC
ACCTTACTCAACATCAAAGAATTCACAGTATGAAGAAAAAATATGAATGCAACAAATGTCTCAAGGTCTT
TAGTAGCTTCTCATTTCTTGTTCAACATCAGAGTATTCATACTGAAGAAAAACCGTTTGAAGTTTAGTAA
TGAACTAGTCCGTAACTTGAAAGTATTTCGATTTCTTGGCTTTATATATCTTGTGGAAAGGACGAGACAC
CTTAAGTGCGCGTGCGTCAACGCGTTAAGTCGACAATCAACCTCTGGATTACAAAATTTGTGAAAGATTG
ACTGGTATTCTTAACTATGTTGCTCCTTTTACGCTATGTGGATACGCTGCTTTAATGCCTTTGTATCATG
CTATTGCTTCCCGTATGGCTTTCATTTTCTCCTCCTTGTATAAATCCTGGTTGCTGTCTCTTTATGAGGA
GTTGTGGCCCGTTGTCAGGCAACGTGGCGTGGTGTGCACTGTGTTTGCTGACGCAACCCCCACTGGTTGG
GGCATTGCCACCACCTGTCAGCTCCTTTCCGGGACTTTCGCTTTCCCCCTCCCTATTGCCACGGCGGAAC
TCATCGCCGCCTGCCTTGCCCGCTGCTGGACAGGGGCTCGGCTGTTGGGCACTGACAATTCCGTGGTGTT
GTCGGGGAAATCATCGTCCTTTCCTTGGCTGCTCGCCTGTGTTGCCACCTGGATTCTGCGCGGGACGTCC
TTCTGCTACGTCCCTTCGGCCCTCAATCCAGCGGACCTTCCTTCCCGCGGCCTGCTGCCGGCTCTGCGGC
CTCTTCCGCGTCTTCGCCTTCGCCCTCAGACGAGTCGGATCTCCCTTTGGGCCGCCTCCCCGCGTCGACT
TTAAGACCAATGACTTACAAGGCAGCTGTAGATCTTAGCCACTTTTTAAAAGAAAAGGGGGGACTGGAAG
GGCTAATTCACTCCCAACGAAGACAAGATCTGCTTTTTGCTTGTACTGGGTCTCTCTGGTTAGACCAGAT
CTGAGCCTGGGAGCTCTCTGGCTAACTAGGGAACCCACTGCTTAAGCCTCAATAAAGCTTGCCTTGAGTG
CTTCAAGTAGTGTGTGCCCGTCTGTTGTGTGACTCTGGTAACTAGAGATCCCTCAGACCCTTTTAGTCAG
TGTGGAAAATCTCTAGCAGTACGTATAGTAGTTCATGTCATCTTATTATTCAGTATTTATAACTTGCAAA
GAAATGAATATCAGAGAGTGAGAGGAACTTGTTTATTGCAGCTTATAATGGTTACAAATAAAGCAATAGC
ATCACAAATTTCACAAATAAAGCATTTTTTTCACTGCATTCTAGTTGTGGTTTGTCCAAACTCATCAATG
TATCTTATCATGTCTGGCTCTAGCTATCCCGCCCCTAACTCCGCCCATCCCGCCCCTAACTCCGCCCAGT
TCCGCCCATTCTCCGCCCCATGGCTGACTAATTTTTTTTATTTATGCAGAGGCCGAGGCCGCCTCGGCCT
CTGAGCTATTCCAGAAGTAGTGAGGAGGCTTTTTTGGAGGCCTAGGGACGTACCCAATTCGCCCTATAGT
GAGTCGTATTACGCGCGCTCACTGGCCGTCGTTTTACAACGTCGTGACTGGGAAAACCCTGGCGTTACCC
AACTTAATCGCCTTGCAGCACATCCCCCTTTCGCCAGCTGGCGTAATAGCGAAGAGGCCCGCACCGATCG
CCCTTCCCAACAGTTGCGCAGCCTGAATGGCGAATGGG
[124 nt withheld, positions 6899-7022]
C
[91 nt withheld, positions 7024-7114]
A
[49 nt withheld, positions 7116-7164]
CCTTTGACGTTGGAGTCCACGTTCTTT
[37 nt withheld, positions 7192-7228]
ACCCTATCTCGGTCTATTCTTTTGATTTATAAGGGATTTTGCCGATTTCGGCCTATTGGTTAAAAAATGA
GCTGATTTAACAAAAATTTAACGCGAATTTTAACAAAATATTAACGCTTACAATTTAGGTGGCACTTTTC
GGGGAAATGTGCGCGGAACCCCTATTTGTTTATTTTTCTAAATACATTCAAATATGTATCCGCTCATGAG
ACAATAACCCTGATAAATGCTTCAATAATATTGAAAAAGGAAGAGTATGAGTATTCAACATTTCCGTGTC
GCCCTTATTCCCTTTTTTGCGGCATTTTGCCTTCCTGTTTTTGCTCACCCAGAAACGCTGGTGAAAGTAA
AAGATGCTGAAGATCAGTTGGGTGCACGAGTGGGTTACATCGAACTGGATCTCAACAGCGGTAAGATCCT
TGAGAGTTTTCGCCCCGAAGAACGTTTTCCAATGATGAGCACTTTTAAAGTTCTGCTATGTGGCGCGGTA
TTATCCCGTATTGACGCCGGGCAAGAGCAACTCGGTCGCCGCATACACTATTCTCAGAATGACTTGGTTG
AGTACTCACCAGTCACAGAAAAGCATCTTACGGATGGCATGACAGTAAGAGAATTATGCAGTGCTGCCAT
AACCATGAGTGATAACACTGCGGCCAACTTACTTCTGACAACGATCGGAGGACCGAAGGAGCTAACCGCT
TTTTTGCACAACATGGGGGATCATGTAACTCGCCTTGATCGTTGGGAACCGGAGCTGAATGAAGCCATAC
CAAACGACGAGCGTGACACCACGATGCCTGTAGCAATGGCAACAACGTTGCGCAAACTATTAACTGGCGA
ACTACTTACTCTAGCTTCCCGGCAACAATTAATAGACTGGATGGAGGCGGATAAAGTTGCAGGACCACTT
CTGCGCTCGGCCCTTCCGGCTGGCTGGTTTATTGCTGATAAATCTGGAGCCGGTGAGCGTGGGTCTCGCG
GTATCATTGCAGCACTGGGGCCAGATGGTAAGCCCTCCCGTATCGTAGTTATCTACACGACGGGGAGTCA
GGCAACTATGGATGAACGAAATAGACAGATCGCTGAGATAGGTGCCTCACTGATTAAGCATTGGTAACTG
TCAGACCAAGTTTACTCATATATACTTTAGATTGATTTAAAACTTCATTTTTAATTTAAAAGGATCTAGG
TGAAGATCCTTTTTGATAATCTCATGACCAAAATCCCTTAACGTGAGTTTTCGTTCCACTGAGCGTCAGA
CCCCGTAGAAAAGATCAAAGGATCTTCTTGAGATCCTTTTTTTCTGCGCGTAATCTGCTGCTTGCAAACA
AAAAAACCACCGCTACCAGCGGTGGTTTGTTTGCCGGATCAAGAGCTACCAACTCTTTTTCCGAAGGTAA
CTGGCTTCAGCAGAGCGCAGATACCAAATACTGTTCTTCTAGTGTAGCCGTAGTTAGGCCACCACTTCAA
GAACTCTGTAGCACCGCCTACATACCTCGCTCTGCTAATCCTGTTACCAGTGGCTGCTGCCAGTGGCGAT
AAGTCGTGTCTTACCGGGTTGGACTCAAGACGATAGTTACCGGATAAGGCGCAGCGGTCGGGCTGAACGG
GGGGTTCGTGCACACAGCCCAGCTTGGAGCGAACGACCTACACCGAACTGAGATACCTACAGCGTGAGCT
ATGAGAAAGCGCCACGCTTCCCGAAGGGAGAAAGGCGGACAGGTATCCGGTAAGCGGCAGGGTCGGAACA
GGAGAGCGCACGAGGGAGCTTCCAGGGGGAAACGCCTGGTATCTTTATAGTCCTGTCGGGTTTCGCCACC
TCTGACTTGAGCGTCGATTTTTGTGATGCTCGTCAGGGGGGCGGAGCCTATGGAAAAACGCCAGCAACGC
GGCCTTTTTACGGTTCCTGGCCTTTTGCTGGCCTTTTGCTCACATGTTCTTTCCTGCGTTATCCCCTGAT
TCTGTGGATAACCGTATTACCGCCTTTGAGTGAGCTGATACCGCTCGCCGCAGCCGAACGACCGAGCGCA
GCGAGTCAGTGAGCGAGGAAGCGGAAGAGCGCCCAATACGCAAACCGCCTCTCCCCGCGCGTTGGCCGAT
TCATTAATGCAGCTGGCACGACAGGTTTCCCGACTGGAAAGCGGGCAGTGAGCGCAACGCAATTAATGTG
AGTTAGCTCACTCATTAGGCACCCCAGGCTTTACACTTTATGCTTCCGGCTCGTATGTTGTGTGGAATTG
TGAGCGGATAACAATTTCACACAGGAAACAGCTATGACCATGATTACGCCAAGCGCGCAATTAACCCTCA
CTAAAGGGAACAAAAGCTGGAGCTGCAAGC
Features (pLannotate 1.2.2; 31 found; start..end, strand, type, name):
      5..231     +  promoter       RSV promoter: Rous sarcoma virus enhancer/promoter
    232..412     +  LTR            5' LTR (truncated): truncated 5' long terminal repeat (LTR) from HIV-1
    459..584     +  misc_feature   HIV-1 Ψ: packaging signal of human immunodeficiency virus type 1
    568..931     +  CDS            HIV-1 gag (fragment): gag protein from human immunodeficiency virus 1; gag
   1077..1310    +  misc_feature   RRE: The Rev response element (RRE) of HIV-1 allows for Rev-dependent mRNA export from the nucleus to the cytoplasm.
   1687..1713    +  CDS            Rev (fragment): human immunodeficiency virus 1 (HIV-1) Rev protein; rev; enhances nuclear export of unspliced and incompletely spliced viral mRNAs
   1720..1743    +  promoter       SV40 promoter (fragment): SV40 early promoter
   1744..1815    +  promoter       SV40 promoter (fragment): SV40 enhancer and early promoter
   1839..1974    +  rep_origin     SV40 ori: SV40 origin of replication
   2020..2616    +  CDS            PuroR (fragment): puromycin N-acetyltransferase; pac from Streptomyces; confers resistance to puromycin
   2665..2782    +  misc_feature   cPPT/CTS: central polypurine tract and central termination sequence of HIV-1
   2847..2913    +  CDS            small t antigen (fragment): SV40 (simian virus 40) small t antigen
   2920..4098    +  promoter       EF-1α promoter: strong constitutive promoter for human elongation factor EF-1α
   4115..4795    +  CDS            ZNF302 (fragment): ZN302_HUMAN - Also known as ZNF135L, ZNF140L, ZNF327. Experimental evidence at protein level: Swiss-Prot protein existence level 1. May be involved in transcriptional regulation. From Homo sapiens (Human).
   5330..5383    +  promoter       U6 promoter (fragment): RNA polymerase III promoter for human U6 snRNA
   5425..6013    +  misc_feature   WPRE: woodchuck hepatitis virus posttranscriptional regulatory element
   6064..6083    +  misc_feature   cPPT/CTS (fragment): central polypurine tract and central termination sequence of HIV-1
   6085..6318    +  LTR            3' LTR (ΔU3): self-inactivating 3' long terminal repeat (LTR) from HIV-1
   6396..6517    +  polyA_signal   SV40 poly(A) signal: SV40 polyadenylation signal
   6557..6692    +  rep_origin     SV40 ori: SV40 origin of replication
   6713..6731    -  promoter       T7 promoter: promoter for bacteriophage T7 RNA polymerase
   6739..6894    +  CDS            lacZα (fragment): LacZα fragment of β-galactosidase; lacZ fragment
   6899..7327    +  rep_origin     f1 ori (sequence partly withheld): f1 bacteriophage origin of replication; arrow indicates direction of (+) strand synthesis
   7380..7484    +  promoter       AmpR promoter: bla
   7485..8345    +  CDS            AmpR: β-lactamase; bla; confers resistance to ampicillin, carbenicillin, and related antibiotics
   8516..9104    +  rep_origin     ori: high-copy-number ColE1/pMB1/pBR322/pUC origin of replication
   9287..9379    +  CDS            lacI (fragment): lac repressor; lacI; The lac repressor binds to the lac operator to inhibit transcription in E. coli. This inhibition can be relieved by adding lactose or isopropyl-β-D-thiogalactopyranoside (IPTG).
   9392..9413    +  protein_bind   CAP binding site: CAP binding activates transcription in the presence of cAMP. E. coli catabolite activator protein
   9428..9458    +  promoter       lac promoter: promoter for the E. coli lac operon
   9466..9482    +  protein_bind   lac operator: The lac repressor binds to the lac operator to inhibit transcription in E. coli. This inhibition can be relieved by adding lactose or isopropyl-β-D-thiogalactopyranoside (IPTG). lac repressor encoded by lacI
   9527..9545    +  promoter       T3 promoter: promoter for bacteriophage T3 RNA polymerase
