[The description below was written by a language model from this plasmid's Addgene catalogue record and pLannotate feature annotations shown in this document.]
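Description:
TFORF0999 is a third-generation-style, self-inactivating lentiviral expression plasmid built on the pLX_TRC317 backbone. It belongs to a barcoded collection of human transcription factor open reading frames, and this member carries ZNF302, a zinc finger protein thought to act in transcriptional regulation. In bacteria it is maintained through a high-copy ColE1/pUC-type origin and selected with ampicillin via β-lactamase. An f1 origin and remnants of a lac/lacZα cloning region flanked by T7 and T3 promoters are also present. The depositor notes that the plasmid can recombine, as is common for constructs carrying LTR repeats.

The viral portion begins with an RSV promoter fused to a truncated HIV-1 5' LTR, which drives Tat-independent production of genomic RNA. It is followed by the Ψ packaging signal with a gag fragment, the RRE for Rev-dependent nuclear export, a cPPT/CTS, WPRE, and a ΔU3 3' LTR that inactivates the integrated provirus's LTR promoter. An SV40 poly(A) signal lies downstream. Within this frame, an SV40 early promoter drives puromycin N-acetyltransferase for selecting transduced mammalian cells, and a separate EF-1α promoter drives constitutive expression of the synthesized ZNF302 ORF. The annotation matches only about half of the stated 1,304 bp insert to ZNF302, possibly because of isoform differences. The 24-bp barcode is not annotated, so the record does not give its position.

According to the record, the unique barcode identifies which transcription factor was delivered, so the construct can be used for overexpression in pooled screens, such as those exploring directed differentiation.
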