Addgene plasmid #142250: TFORF0999
Purpose: Lentiviral vector for overexpressing transcription factor ORFs with unique 24-bp barcodes. Barcodes facilitate identification of transcription factors in pooled screens.
Depositing lab: Feng Zhang. Depositing organization: Broad Institute. Publication: A transcription factor atlas of directed differentiation. Joung J, Ma S, Tay T, Geiger-Schuller KR, Kirchgatterer PC, Verdine VK, Guo B, Arias-Garcia MA, Allen WE, Singh A, Kuksenko O, Abudayyeh OO, Gootenberg JS, Fu Z, Macrae RK, Buenrostro JD, Regev A, Zhang F. Cell. 2023 Jan 5;186(1):209-229.e26. doi: 10.1016/j.cell.2022.11.026. PubMed 36608654.
Backbone
  Vector backbone: pLX_TRC317
  Backbone manufacturer: Broad Institute Genetic Perturbation Platform
  Backbone size w/o insert (bp): 8264
  Vector type: Mammalian Expression, Lentiviral
  Selectable markers: Puromycin
Growth in bacteria
  Bacterial resistance: Ampicillin, 100 μg/mL
  Growth temperature: 37°C
  Growth strain: NEB Stable
  Copy number: High Copy
Gene/Insert
  Gene/Insert name: ZNF302
  Species: H. sapiens (human)
  Insert size (bp): 1304
  Entrez Gene: ZNF302 (a.k.a. HSD16, MST154, ZNF327, MSTP154, ZNF135L, ZNF140L)
  Promoter: EF1a
  Cloning method: Unknown
  Sequencing primers: 5′ GGGTGGAGACTGAAGTTAGGCCAG; 3′ CACATAGCGTAAAAGGAGCAACATAG
Terms and licenses: Academic/Nonprofit Terms; Industry Terms: Not Available to Industry
Depositor comments: NM_001289185,NM_001289184,NM_001289182,XM_017026982,ENST00000613363 . The transcription factor ORF portion of this plasmid was synthesized by Genewiz. Please test multiple small colonies in case of plasmid recombination. To make this collection available in a timely manner, a portion of this collection was not fully sequenced by Addgene. If an Addgene verified full plasmid sequence is not available, please contact us prior to placing an order to request the full sequence.
How to cite: TFORF0999 was a gift from Feng Zhang (Addgene plasmid # 142250 ; http://n2t.net/addgene:142250 ; RRID:Addgene_142250)
