>Addgene plasmid #142250 | TFORF0999 | depositor partial sequence | sequence record 278888 | Insert
ACCGCCACCATGTCTCAGGTGACATTTAGTGATGTGGCTATAGACTTCTCTCATGAAGAGTGGGCATGCC
TAGATTCTGCTCAGAGGGACTTATACAAGGATGTGATGGTCCAGAATTATGAGAACCTGGTCTCTGTAGC
AGGTCTTTCCGTAACTAAGCCATATGTGATCATGTTATTGGAGGATGGAAAAGAGCCCTGGATGATGGAG
AAAAAACTGTCAAAAGATTGGGAATCAAGATGGGAAAACAAGGAATTATCAACAAAGAAGGATATTTATG
ATGAAGATTCACCCCAACCAGTAACAATGGAAAAAGTTGTAAAACAAAGTTATGAATTTTCAAATTCTAA
TAAGAATTTGGAATATACAGAATGCGACACATTTAGAAGCACCTTTCATTCAAAGTCTACTCTTTCTGAA
CCACAAAACAATTCTGCTGAAGGGAATTCACACAAATATGATATATTAAAGAAGAATTTATCAAAAAAGT
CAGTTATAAAAAGTGAGAGAATAAATGGTGGAAAGAAACTTTTAAATTCTAATAAAAGTGGGGCAGCCTT
CAACCAGAGCAAATCTCTTACCCTTCCCCAGACTTGTAATAGAGAGAAAATCTATACATGCAGTGAATGT
GGGAAAGCCTTTGGCAAACAGTCAATCCTCAGTCGCCACTGGAGAATTCATACAGGAGAGAAGCCCTATG
AATGTCGTGAATGTGGGAAGACTTTTAGCCATGGTTCATCCCTTACACGACATCAGATAAGCCATAGTGG
AGAGAAACCTTACAAATGCATTGAATGTGGGAAGGCCTTTAGCCATGGCTCATCACTTACTAACCATCAG
AGCACTCACACGGGAGAGAAACCGTATGAATGTATGAACTGTGGAAAGTCTTTTAGTCGTGTGTCCCTTC
TCATTCAGCATCTAAGAATTCATACGCAAGAAAAACGCTATGAGTGTCGTATATGTGGAAAGGCCTTCAT
TCATAGTTCGTCTCTCATTCACCATCAGAAAAGCCATACTGGAGAGAAGCCTTATGAATGTAGAGAATGT
GGGAAAGCTTTCTGCTGTAGCTCACACCTTACTCAACATCAAAGAATTCACAGTATGAAGAAAAAATATG
AATGCAACAAATGTCTCAAGGTCTTTAGTAGCTTCTCATTTCTTGTTCAACATCAGAGTATTCATACTGA
AGAAAAACCGTTTGAAGTTTAGTAATGAACTAGTCCGTAACTTGAAAGTATTTCGATTTCTTGGCTTTAT
ATATCTTGTGGAAAGGACGAGACACCTTAAGTGCGCGTGCGTCA
