>Addgene plasmid #142250 | TFORF0999 | depositor partial sequence | sequence record 278889 | Barcode
GACACCTTAAGTGCGCGTGCGTCA
